>Addgene plasmid #157500 | pD649-HAsp-MXRA5(Trunc1)-COMP5AP-AviTag-9xHis | depositor full sequence | sequence record 304109 | Full Sequence
TTTCAATATTATTGAAGCATTTATCAGGGTTATTGTCTCATGAGCGGATACATATTTGAATGTATTTAGA
AAAATAAACAAATAGGGGTCAGTGTTACAACCAATTAACCAATTCTGAACATTATCGCGAGCCCATTTAT
ACCTGAATATGGCTCATAACACCCCTTGCTCATGACCAAAATCCCTTAACGTGAGTTACGCGCGCGTCGT
TCCACTGAGCGTCAGACCCCGTAGAAAAGATCAAAGGATCTTCTTGAGATCCTTTTTTTCTGCGCGTAAT
CTGCTGCTTGCAAACAAAAAAACCACCGCTACCAGCGGTGGTTTGTTTGCCGGATCAAGAGCTACCAACT
CTTTTTCCGAAGGTAACTGGCTTCAGCAGAGCGCAGATACCAAATACTGTTCTTCTAGTGTAGCCGTAGT
TAGCCCACCACTTCAAGAACTCTGTAGCACCGCCTACATACCTCGCTCTGCTAATCCTGTTACCAGTGGC
TGCTGCCAGTGGCGATAAGTCGTGTCTTACCGGGTTGGACTCAAGACGATAGTTACCGGATAAGGCGCAG
CGGTCGGGCTGAACGGGGGGTTCGTGCACACAGCCCAGCTTGGAGCGAACGACCTACACCGAACTGAGAT
ACCTACAGCGTGAGCTATGAGAAAGCGCCACGCTTCCCGAAGGGAGAAAGGCGGACAGGTATCCGGTAAG
CGGCAGGGTCGGAACAGGAGAGCGCACGAGGGAGCTTCCAGGGGGAAACGCCTGGTATCTTTATAGTCCT
GTCGGGTTTCGCCACCTCTGACTTGAGCGTCGATTTTTGTGATGCTCGTCAGGGGGGCGGAGCCTATGGA
AAAACGCCAGCAACGCGGCCTTTTTACGGTTCCTGGCCTTTTGCTGGCCTTTTGCTCACATGTTCTTTCC
TGCGTTATCCCCTGATTCTGTGGATAACCGTATTACCGCCTTTGAGTGAGCTGATACCGCTCGCCGCAGC
CGAACGACCGAGCGCAGCGAGTCAGTGAGCGAGGAAGCGGAAGGCGAGAGTAGGGAACTGCCAGGCATCA
AACTAAGCAGAAGGCCCCTGACGGATGGCCTTTTTGCGTTTCTACAAACTCTTTCTGTGTTGTAAAACGA
CGGCCAGTCTTAAGCTCGGGCCCCCTGGGCGGTTCTGATAACGAGTAATCGTTAATCCGCAAATAACGTA
AAAACCCGCTTCGGCGGGTTTTTTTATGGGGGGAGTTTAGGGAAAGAGCATTTGTCAGAATATTTAAGGG
CGCCTGTCACTTTGCTTGATATATGAGAATTATTTAACCTTATAAATGAGAAAAAAGCAACGCACTTTAA
ATAAGATACGTTGCTTTTTCGATTGATGAACACCTATAATTAAACTATTCATCTATTATTTATGATTTTT
TGTATATACAATATTTCTAGTTTGTTAAAGAGAATTAAGAAAATAAATCTCGAAAATAATAAAGGGAAAA
TCAGTTTTTGATATCAAAATTATACATGTCAACGATAATACAAAATATAATACAAACTATAAGATGTTAT
CAGTATTTATTATCATTTAGAATAAATTTTGTGTCGCCCTTAATTGTGAGCGGATAACAATTACGAGCTT
CATGCACAGTGGCGTTGACTCAATATTGGCCATTAGCCATATTATTCATTGGTTATATAGCATAAATCAA
TATTGGCTATTGGCCATTGCATACGTTGTATCTATATCATAATATGTACATTTATATTGGCTCATGTCCA
ATATGACCGCCATGTTGGCATTGATTATTGACTAGTTATTAATAGTAATCAATTACGGGGTCATTAGTTC
ATAGCCCATATATGGAGTTCCGCGTTACATAACTTACGGTAAATGGCCCGCCTGGCTGACCGCCCAACGA
CCCCCGCCCATTGACGTCAATAATGACGTATGTTCCCATAGTAACGCCAATAGGGACTTTCCATTGACGT
CAATGGGTGGAGTATTTACGGTAAACTGCCCACTTGGCAGTACATCAAGTGTATCATATGCCAAGTACGC
CCCCTATTGACGTCAATGACGGTAAATGGCCCGCCTGGCATTATGCCCAGTACATGACCTTATGGGACTT
TCCTACTTGGCAGTACATCTACGTATTAGTCATCGCTATTACCATGGTGATGCGGTTTTGGCAGTACATC
AATGGGCGTGGATAGCGGTTTGACTCACGGGGATTTCCAAGTCTCCACCCCATTGACGTCAATGGGAGTT
TGTTTTGGCACCAAAATCAACGGGACTTTCCAAAATGTCGTAACAACTCCGCCCCATTGACGCAAATGGG
CGGTAGGCGTGTACGGTGGGAGGTCTATATAAGCAGAGCTCGTTTAGTGAACCGTCAGATCGCCTGGAGA
CGCCATCCACGCTGTTTTGACCTCCATAGAAGACACCGGGACCGATCCAGCCTCCGCGGCCGGGAACGGT
GCATTGGAACGCGGATTCCCCGTGCCAAGAGTGACGTAAGTACCGCCTATAGAGTCTATAGGCCCACCCC
CTTGGCTTCGTTAGAACGCGGCTACAATTAATACATAACCTTATGTATCATACACATACGATTTAGGTGA
CACTATAGAATAACATCCACTTTGCCTTTCTCTCCACAGGTGTCCACTCCCAGGTCCAACTGCACCTCGG
TTCTATCGAAAACGCGCCTGCTAGCGCCACCATGAAGACCATCATTGCCCTGAGCTACATCTTCTGCCTG
GTGTTCGCTGCGGCCGCCTGTCCTCATCCTTGTGCCTGTTATGTGCCTAGCGAGGTGCACTGTACCTTCA
GATCTCTGGCCTCTGTGCCTGCCGGAATCGCCAAGCACGTGGAAAGAATCAACCTGGGCTTCAACAGCAT
TCAGGCCCTGAGCGAGACAAGCTTTGCCGGCCTGACAAAGCTGGAACTGCTGATGATCCACGGCAACGAG
ATCCCTTCTATCCCTGACGGCGCCCTGAGAGATCTGTCCAGCCTGCAAGTGTTCAAGTTCAGCTACAACA
AGCTGAGAGTGATCACCGGCCAGACACTGCAGGGCCTGTCCAATCTGATGAGACTGCACATCGACCACAA
CAAGATCGAGTTCATTCACCCTCAAGCCTTCAACGGCCTGACCAGCCTGAGACTGCTGCACCTTGAGGGC
AATCTGCTGCATCAGCTGCACCCCAGCACCTTCTCCACCTTCACCTTTCTGGACTACTTCCGGCTGAGCA
CCATCAGACACCTGTACCTGGCCGAGAACATGGTTCGAACACTGCCCGCCTCCATGCTGAGAAACATGCC
CCTGCTGGAAAACCTGTATCTGCAGGGCAACCCCTGGACCTGCGATTGCGAGATGAGATGGTTCCTGGAA
TGGGACGCCAAGAGCAGAGGCATCCTGAAGTGCAAGAAGGACAAGGCCTACGAAGGCGGCCAGCTGTGCG
CTATGTGCTTCAGCCCTAAGAAGCTGTACAAGCACGAGATCCACAAGCTGAAGGACATGACCTGCCTGAA
GCCTAGCATCGAGAGCCCTCTGAGACAGAACAGAAGCCGGTCCATCGAGGAAGAACAAGAGCAAGAGGAA
GATGGCGGCAGCCAGCTGATCCTGGAAAAGTTTCAGCTGCCCCAGTGGTCCATCAGCCTGAACATGACCG
ACGAGCACGGCAACATGGTCAACCTCGTGTGCGACATCAAGAAACCCATGGACGTGTACAAGATCCACCT
GAACCAGACCGATCCTCCTGACATCGACATCAACGCCACAGTGGCCCTGGACTTCGAGTGCCCCATGACC
AGAGAGAACTACGAGAAGCTGTGGAAGCTGATCGCCTACTACTCCGAGGTGCCAGTGAAGCTGCACCGGG
AACTGATGCTGAGCAAGGACCCTAGAGTGTCCTACCAGTACAGACAGGACGCCGACGAGGAAGCCCTGTA
CTATACTGGCGTTAGAGCCCAGATTCTGGCCGAGCCTGAATGGGTCATGCAGCCCTCTATCGACATCCAG
CTGAACAGAAGGCAGAGCACCGCCAAGAAAGTGCTGCTGAGCTACTACACCCAGTACAGCCAGACCATCA
GCACCAAGGACACAAGACAGGCCAGAGGCAGATCCTGGGTCATGATTGAACCTAGCGGAGCCGTGCAGAG
GGACCAGACAGTTCTTGAAGGCGGACCTTGCCAGCTGAGCTGCAATGTGAAGGCCAGCGAGAGCCCCAGC
ATCTTTTGGGTGCTGCCTGACGGCTCTATCCTGAAGGCCCCTATGGACGACCCCGACAGCAAGTTTTCTA
TCCTGTCCAGCGGCTGGCTGCGGATCAAGAGCATGGAACCTTCCGATAGCGGCCTGTACCAGTGTATCGC
TCAAGTGCGGGACGAGATGGACAGAATGGTGTACAGAGTGCTGGTGCAGAGCCCTTCTACACAGCCTGCC
GAGAAGGATACCGTGACCATCGGCAAGAATCCCGGCGAGTCTGTGACCCTGCCTTGCAATGCTCTGGCCA
TTCCTGAGGCTCACCTGAGCTGGATTCTGCCCAACAGACGGATCATCAACGACCTGGCCAACACCAGCCA
CGTGTACATGCTGCCTAATGGCACCCTGAGCATCCCCAAGGTCCAAGTGTCTGACAGCGGCTACTACAGA
TGCGTGGCAGTGAATCAGCAGGGCGCTGATCACTTTACCGTGGGCATCACCGTGACAGGCGCGCCGGAAG
ATCAAGTTGATCCAAGATTGATTGATGGCAAGGGCGGATCTCTGGAGGTGCTGTTCCAGGGACCAGGCGG
AAGCGGCAATCCCGGCGGCGATCTGGCCCCCCAGATGCTGCGCGAGCTGCAGGAGACCAATGCCGCCCTG
CAGGACGTGCGCGAGCTGCTGCGCCACCGCGTGAAGGAGATCACCTTCCTGAAGAACACCGTGATGGAGT
GCGACGCCTGCGGTATGCAGCCCTCTAGAGGCTCCGGCTCCATCATCCCAGTTGAGGAGGAGAACCCGGA
CTTCTGGAACCGCGAGGCAGCCGAGGCCCTGGGTGCCGCCAAGAAGCTGCAGCCTGCACAGACAGCCGCC
AAGAACCTCATCATCTTCCTGGGCGATGGGATGGGGGTGTCTACGGTGACAGCTGCCAGGATCCTAAAAG
GGCAGAAGAAGGACAAACTGGGGCCTGAGATACCCCTGGCCATGGACCGCTTCCCATATGTGGCTCTGTC
CAAGACATACAATGTAGACAAACATGTGCCAGACAGTGGAGCCACAGCCACGGCCTACCTGTGCGGGGTC
AAGGGCAACTTCCAGACCATTGGCTTGAGTGCAGCCGCCCGCTTTAACCAGTGCAACACGACACGCGGCA
ACGAGGTCATCTCCGTGATGAATCGGGCCAAGAAAGCAGGGAAGTCAGTGGGAGTGGTAACCACCACACG
AGTGCAGCACGCCTCGCCAGCCGGCACCTACGCCCACACGGTGAACCGCAACTGGTACTCGGACGCCGAC
GTGCCTGCCTCGGCCCGCCAGGAGGGGTGCCAGGACATCGCTACGCAGCTCATCTCCAACATGGACATTG
ACGTGATCCTAGGTGGAGGCCGAAAGTACATGTTTCGCATGGGAACCCCAGACCCTGAGTACCCAGATGA
CTACAGCCAAGGTGGGACCAGGCTGGACGGGAAGAATCTGGTGCAGGAATGGCTGGCGAAGCGCCAGGGT
GCCCGGTATGTGTGGAACCGCACTGAGCTCATGCAGGCTTCCCTGGACCCGTCTGTGACCCATCTCATGG
GTCTCTTTGAGCCTGGAGACATGAAATACGAGATCCACCGAGACTCCACACTGGACCCCTCCCTGATGGA
GATGACAGAGGCTGCCCTGCGCCTGCTGAGCAGGAACCCCCGCGGCTTCTTCCTCTTCGTGGAGGGTGGT
CGCATCGACCATGGTCATCATGAAAGCAGGGCTTACCGGGCACTGACTGAGACGATCATGTTCGACGACG
CCATTGAGAGGGCGGGCCAGCTCACCAGCGAGGAGGACACGCTGAGCCTCGTCACTGCCGACCACTCCCA
CGTCTTCTCCTTCGGAGGCTACCCCCTGCGAGGGAGCTCCATCTTCGGGCTGGCCCCTGGCAAGGCCCGG
GACAGGAAGGCCTACACGGTCCTCCTATACGGAAACGGTCCAGGCTATGTGCTCAAGGACGGCGCCCGGC
CGGATGTTACCGAGAGCGAGAGCGGGAGCCCCGAGTATCGGCAGCAGTCAGCAGTGCCCCTGGACGAAGA
GACCCACGCAGGCGAGGACGTGGCGGTGTTCGCGCGCGGCCCGCAGGCGCACCTGGTTCACGGCGTGCAG
GAGCAGACCTTCATAGCGCACGTCATGGCCTTCGCCGCCTGCCTGGAGCCCTACACCGCCTGCGACCTGG
CGCCCCCCGCCGGCACCACCGACGCCGCGCACCCGGGTGGCGGAGGACTGAACGACATCTTCGAGGCTCA
GAAAATCGAATGGCACGAACATCACCATCACCATCACCATCACCATTAAGGCCGGCCTGTAGTCACTGGC
ACAACGCGTTACCCGGTAAGCCAATCGGGTATACACGGTCGTCATACTGCAGACAGGGTTCTTCTACTTT
GCAAGATAGTCTTGAGTAGTAAAATAAATAGATAGAGAAAATCAGCCTCGACTGTGCCTTCTAGTTGCCA
GCCATCTGTTGTTTGCCCCTCCCCCGTGCCTTCCTTGACCCTGGAAGGTGCCACTCCCACTGTCCTTTCC
TAATAAAATGAGGAAATTGCATCACAACACTCAACCCTATCTCGGTCTATTCTTTTGATTTATAAGGGAT
TTTGCCGATTTCGGCCTATTGGTTAAAAAATGAGCTGATTTAACAAAAATTTAACGCGAATTAATTCTGT
GGAATGTGTGTCAGTTAGGGTGTGGAAAGTCCCCAGGCTCCCCAGCAGGCAGAAGTATGCAAAGCATGCA
TCTCAATTAGTCAGCAACCAGGTGTGGAAAGTCCCCAGGCTCCCCAGCAGGCAGAAGTATGCAAAGCATG
CATCTCAATTAGTCAGCAACCATAGTCCCGCCCCTAACTCCGCCCATCCCGCCCCTAACTCCGCCCAGTT
CCGCCCATTCTCCGCCCCATGGCTGACTAATTTTTTTTATTTATGCAGAGGCCGAGGCCGCCTCTGCCTC
TGAGCTATTCCAGAAGTAGTGAGGAGGCTTTTTTGGAGGCCTAGGCTTTTGCAAAAAGCTCCCGGGAGCT
TGTATATCCATTTTCGGATCTGATCAGCACGTGTTGACAATTAATCATCGGCATAGTATATCGGCATAGT
ATAATACGACAAGGTGAGGAACTAAACCATGACCGAGTACAAGCCCACGGTGCGCCTCGCCACCCGCGAC
GACGTCCCCAGGGCCGTACGCACCCTCGCCGCCGCGTTCGCCGACTACCCCGCCACGCGCCACACCGTCG
ATCCGGACCGCCACATCGAGCGGGTCACCGAGCTGCAAGAACTCTTCCTCACGCGCGTCGGGCTCGACAT
CGGCAAGGTGTGGGTCGCGGACGACGGCGCCGCGGTGGCGGTCTGGACCACGCCGGAGAGCGTCGAAGCG
GGGGCGGTGTTCGCCGAGATCGGCCCGCGCATGGCCGAGTTGAGCGGTTCCCGGCTGGCCGCGCAGCAAC
AGATGGAAGGCCTCCTGGCGCCGCACCGGCCCAAGGAGCCCGCGTGGTTCCTGGCCACCGTCGGCGTCTC
GCCCGACCACCAGGGCAAGGGTCTGGGCAGCGCCGTCGTGCTCCCCGGAGTGGAGGCGGCCGAGCGCGCC
GGGGTGCCCGCCTTCCTGGAGACATCCGCGCCCCGCAACCTCCCCTTCTACGAGCGGCTCGGCTTCACCG
TCACCGCCGACGTCGAGGTGCCCGAAGGACCGCGCACCTGGTGCATGACCCGCAAGCCCGGTGCCTGACA
CGTGCTACGAGATTTCGATTCCACCGCCGCCTTCTATGAAAGGTTGGGCTTCGGAATCGTTTTCCGGGAC
GCCGGCTGGATGATCCTCCAGCGCGGGGATCTCATGCTGGAGTTCTTCGCCCACCCCAACTTGTTTATTG
CAGCTTATAATGGTTACAAATAAAGCAATAGCATCACAAATTTCACAAATAAAGCATTTTTTTCACTGCA
TTCTAGTTGTGGTTTGTCCAAACTCATCAATGTATCTTATCATGTCTGTATACCGTCGACCTCTAGCTAG
AGCTTGGCGTAATCATGGTCATTACCAATGCTTAATCAGTGAGGCACCTATCTCAGCGATCTGTCTATTT
CGTTCATCCATAGTTGCCTGACTCCCCGTCGTGTAGATAACTACGATACGGGAGGGCTTACCATCTGGCC
CCAGCGCTGCGATGATACCGCGAGAACCACGCTCACCGGCTCCGGATTTATCAGCAATAAACCAGCCAGC
CGGAAGGGCCGAGCGCAGAAGTGGTCCTGCAACTTTATCCGCCTCCATCCAGTCTATTAATTGTTGCCGG
GAAGCTAGAGTAAGTAGTTCGCCAGTTAATAGTTTGCGCAACGTTGTTGCCATCGCTACAGGCATCGTGG
TGTCACGCTCGTCGTTTGGTATGGCTTCATTCAGCTCCGGTTCCCAACGATCAAGGCGAGTTACATGATC
CCCCATGTTGTGCAAAAAAGCGGTTAGCTCCTTCGGTCCTCCGATCGTTGTCAGAAGTAAGTTGGCCGCA
GTGTTATCACTCATGGTTATGGCAGCACTGCATAATTCTCTTACTGTCATGCCATCCGTAAGATGCTTTT
CTGTGACTGGTGAGTACTCAACCAAGTCATTCTGAGAATAGTGTATGCGGCGACCGAGTTGCTCTTGCCC
GGCGTCAATACGGGATAATACCGCGCCACATAGCAGAACTTTAAAAGTGCTCATCATTGGAAAACGTTCT
TCGGGGCGAAAACTCTCAAGGATCTTACCGCTGTTGAGATCCAGTTCGATGTAACCCACTCGTGCACCCA
ACTGATCTTCAGCATCTTTTACTTTCACCAGCGTTTCTGGGTGAGCAAAAACAGGAAGGCAAAATGCCGC
AAAAAAGGGAATAAGGGCGACACGGAAATGTTGAATACTCATATTCTTCCTT
Features (pLannotate 1.2.2; 24 found; start..end, strand, type, name):
    119..143     -  CDS            KanR (fragment): aminoglycoside phosphotransferase; aph(3')-Ia; confers resistance to kanamycin
    254..842     +  rep_origin     ori: high-copy-number ColE1/pMB1/pBR322/pUC origin of replication
   1067..1084    +  terminator     rrnB T2 terminator (fragment): transcription terminator T2 from the E. coli rrnB gene
   1109..1128    -  CDS            lacZα (fragment): LacZα fragment of β-galactosidase; lacZ fragment
   1584..1600    +  protein_bind   lac operator: The lac repressor binds to the lac operator to inhibit transcription in E. coli. This inhibition can be relieved by adding lactose or isopropyl-β-D-thiogalactopyranoside (IPTG). lac repressor encoded by lacI
   1843..2146    +  enhancer       CMV enhancer: human cytomegalovirus immediate early enhancer
   2147..2350    +  promoter       CMV promoter: human cytomegalovirus (CMV) immediate early promoter
   2486..2529    +  intron         CMV intron (fragment): modified intron A from human cytomegalovirus
   2581..2599    +  promoter       SP6 promoter: promoter for bacteriophage SP6 RNA polymerase
   2603..2640    +  CDS            IgH signal sequence (fragment): signal sequence from the mouse immunoglobulin heavy chain variable region
   2707..4677    +  CDS            MXRA5 (fragment): MXRA5_HUMAN - Experimental evidence at protein level: Swiss-Prot protein existence level 1. In kidney, has anti-inflammatory and anti-fibrotic properties by limiting the induction of chemokines, fibronectin and collagen expression in response to TGB1 and pro-inflammatory stimuli. From Homo sapiens (Human).
   4774..4953    +  CDS            Comp (fragment): COMP_RAT - Experimental evidence at protein level: Swiss-Prot protein existence level 1. May play a role in the structural integrity of cartilage via its interaction with other extracellular matrix proteins such as the collagens and fibronectin. Can mediate the interaction of chondrocytes with the cartilage extracellular matrix through interaction with cell surface integrin receptors. Could play a role in the pathogenesis of osteoarthritis. Potent suppressor of apoptosis in both primary chondrocytes and transformed cells. Suppresses apoptosis by blocking the activation of caspase-3 and by indu
   4941..6393    +  CDS            SEAP (fragment): secreted alkaline phosphatase from human placenta The natural enzyme has a C-terminal transmembrane sequence that is replaced by a GPI anchor.
   6418..6459    +  CDS            AviTag™ (fragment): peptide tag that allows for enzymatic biotinylation
   6463..6486    +  CDS            8xHis: 8xHis affinity tag
   6632..6743    +  polyA_signal   bGH poly(A) signal: bovine growth hormone polyadenylation signal
   6744..6852    +  rep_origin     f1 ori (fragment): f1 bacteriophage origin of replication; arrow indicates direction of (+) strand synthesis
   6866..7195    +  promoter       SV40 promoter: SV40 enhancer and early promoter
   7243..7290    +  promoter       EM7 promoter: synthetic bacterial promoter&nbsp
   7309..7908    +  CDS            PuroR (fragment): puromycin N-acetyltransferase; pac from Streptomyces; confers resistance to puromycin
   7918..8043    +  CDS            ble (fragment): BLE_KLEPN - Experimental evidence at protein level: Swiss-Prot protein existence level 1. Binding protein with a strong affinity to the bleomycin family of antibiotics. Binds to CL990; an antimitotic-antibiotic compound. From Klebsiella pneumoniae.
   8038..8159    +  polyA_signal   SV40 poly(A) signal: SV40 polyadenylation signal
   8212..9072    -  CDS            AmpR: β-lactamase; bla; confers resistance to ampicillin, carbenicillin, and related antibiotics
   9075..89      -  promoter       AmpR promoter (fragment) (across the origin): bla
