[The description below was written by a language model from this plasmid's Addgene catalogue record and pLannotate feature annotations shown in this document.]
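Description:
pD649-HAsp-MXRA5(Trunc1)-COMP5AP-AviTag-9xHis is a mammalian expression plasmid of about 9.1 kb, built on the pD649 backbone, that produces a secreted, tagged portion of the extracellular region of human MXRA5 (matrix remodelling-associated protein 5). It is propagated in E. coli through a high-copy ColE1/pUC-type origin and selected with ampicillin via the bla gene. The annotation also finds an SV40 promoter/EM7 promoter cassette driving a puromycin N-acetyltransferase coding sequence with an SV40 polyadenylation signal, which could allow selection in mammalian cells, although the record does not describe that use. Short kanamycin-resistance, lacZα, ble and f1 ori matches are only fragments and are probably backbone remnants. The depositor notes that some plasmids in this collection may carry an IS4-like transposase insertion upstream of the CMV promoter; no such element is annotated here.

Expression is driven by the CMV enhancer/promoter, followed by a fragment of CMV intron A and an SP6 promoter, which also serves as a sequencing primer site. The open reading frame starts with a secretion signal, named HAsp in the construct title but matched by the annotation software to a fragment of an immunoglobulin heavy chain signal sequence. The truncated MXRA5 insert (about 1.9 kb) lies between retained NotI and AscI sites and is fused at its C terminus to the backbone-encoded module. This module comprises the rat COMP coiled-coil segment, which pentamerises the fusion, human placental alkaline phosphatase as an enzymatic reporter, an AviTag for site-specific biotinylation, and a polyhistidine tag for purification. A bGH polyadenylation signal ends the transcript. The multimeric, reporter-linked format suits avidity-enhanced binding assays, and the plasmid belongs to a collection built to map interactions among human IgSF cell-surface proteins.
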