Addgene plasmid #157500: pD649-HAsp-MXRA5(Trunc1)-COMP5AP-AviTag-9xHis
Purpose: Mammalian expression of cell-surface protein partial extracellular domain fused to COMP5AP-AviTag-9xHis. Protein is secreted from cells.
Depositing lab: Chris Garcia. Depositing organization: Stanford University. Publication: A Human IgSF Cell-Surface Interactome Reveals a Complex Network of Protein-Protein Interactions. Wojtowicz WM, Vielmetter J, Fernandes RA, Siepe DH, Eastman CL, Chisholm GB, Cox S, Klock H, Anderson PW, Rue SM, Miller JJ, Glaser SM, Bragstad ML, Vance J, Lam AW, Lesley SA, Zinn K, Garcia KC. Cell. 2020 Aug 20;182(4):1027-1043.e17. doi: 10.1016/j.cell.2020.07.025. PubMed 32822567.
Backbone
  Vector backbone: pD649
  Backbone size w/o insert (bp): 7153
  Vector type: Mammalian Expression
Growth in bacteria
  Bacterial resistance: Ampicillin, 100 μg/mL
  Growth temperature: 37°C
  Growth strain: DH5alpha
  Copy number: High Copy
Gene/Insert
  Gene/Insert name: MXRA5
  Species: H. sapiens (human)
  Insert size (bp): 1929
  Entrez Gene: MXRA5
  Promoter: CMV/SP6
  Tag / fusion protein: COMP5AP-AviTag-9xHis (C terminal on backbone)
  Cloning method: Restriction Enzyme; 5′ cloning site GCGGCCGC (not destroyed); 3′ cloning site GGCGCGCC (not destroyed)
  Sequencing primers: 5′ ATTTAGGTGACACTATAG; 3′ CGTCGCACTCCATCACGGTG
Resource information
  A portion of this plasmid was derived from a plasmid made by: synthesis by ThermoFisher
Terms and licenses: Academic/Nonprofit Terms; Industry Terms: Not Available to Industry
Depositor comments: Some plasmids in this collection may have an IS4-like element ISVsa5 family transposase upstream of the CMV promoter.
How to cite: pD649-HAsp-MXRA5(Trunc1)-COMP5AP-AviTag-9xHis was a gift from Chris Garcia (Addgene plasmid # 157500 ; http://n2t.net/addgene:157500 ; RRID:Addgene_157500)
