>Addgene plasmid #157500 | pD649-HAsp-MXRA5(Trunc1)-COMP5AP-AviTag-9xHis | depositor partial sequence | sequence record 304110 | insert (extracellular domain truncation)
TGTCCTCATCCTTGTGCCTGTTATGTGCCTAGCGAGGTGCACTGTACCTTCAGATCTCTGGCCTCTGTGC
CTGCCGGAATCGCCAAGCACGTGGAAAGAATCAACCTGGGCTTCAACAGCATTCAGGCCCTGAGCGAGAC
AAGCTTTGCCGGCCTGACAAAGCTGGAACTGCTGATGATCCACGGCAACGAGATCCCTTCTATCCCTGAC
GGCGCCCTGAGAGATCTGTCCAGCCTGCAAGTGTTCAAGTTCAGCTACAACAAGCTGAGAGTGATCACCG
GCCAGACACTGCAGGGCCTGTCCAATCTGATGAGACTGCACATCGACCACAACAAGATCGAGTTCATTCA
CCCTCAAGCCTTCAACGGCCTGACCAGCCTGAGACTGCTGCACCTTGAGGGCAATCTGCTGCATCAGCTG
CACCCCAGCACCTTCTCCACCTTCACCTTTCTGGACTACTTCCGGCTGAGCACCATCAGACACCTGTACC
TGGCCGAGAACATGGTTCGAACACTGCCCGCCTCCATGCTGAGAAACATGCCCCTGCTGGAAAACCTGTA
TCTGCAGGGCAACCCCTGGACCTGCGATTGCGAGATGAGATGGTTCCTGGAATGGGACGCCAAGAGCAGA
GGCATCCTGAAGTGCAAGAAGGACAAGGCCTACGAAGGCGGCCAGCTGTGCGCTATGTGCTTCAGCCCTA
AGAAGCTGTACAAGCACGAGATCCACAAGCTGAAGGACATGACCTGCCTGAAGCCTAGCATCGAGAGCCC
TCTGAGACAGAACAGAAGCCGGTCCATCGAGGAAGAACAAGAGCAAGAGGAAGATGGCGGCAGCCAGCTG
ATCCTGGAAAAGTTTCAGCTGCCCCAGTGGTCCATCAGCCTGAACATGACCGACGAGCACGGCAACATGG
TCAACCTCGTGTGCGACATCAAGAAACCCATGGACGTGTACAAGATCCACCTGAACCAGACCGATCCTCC
TGACATCGACATCAACGCCACAGTGGCCCTGGACTTCGAGTGCCCCATGACCAGAGAGAACTACGAGAAG
CTGTGGAAGCTGATCGCCTACTACTCCGAGGTGCCAGTGAAGCTGCACCGGGAACTGATGCTGAGCAAGG
ACCCTAGAGTGTCCTACCAGTACAGACAGGACGCCGACGAGGAAGCCCTGTACTATACTGGCGTTAGAGC
CCAGATTCTGGCCGAGCCTGAATGGGTCATGCAGCCCTCTATCGACATCCAGCTGAACAGAAGGCAGAGC
ACCGCCAAGAAAGTGCTGCTGAGCTACTACACCCAGTACAGCCAGACCATCAGCACCAAGGACACAAGAC
AGGCCAGAGGCAGATCCTGGGTCATGATTGAACCTAGCGGAGCCGTGCAGAGGGACCAGACAGTTCTTGA
AGGCGGACCTTGCCAGCTGAGCTGCAATGTGAAGGCCAGCGAGAGCCCCAGCATCTTTTGGGTGCTGCCT
GACGGCTCTATCCTGAAGGCCCCTATGGACGACCCCGACAGCAAGTTTTCTATCCTGTCCAGCGGCTGGC
TGCGGATCAAGAGCATGGAACCTTCCGATAGCGGCCTGTACCAGTGTATCGCTCAAGTGCGGGACGAGAT
GGACAGAATGGTGTACAGAGTGCTGGTGCAGAGCCCTTCTACACAGCCTGCCGAGAAGGATACCGTGACC
ATCGGCAAGAATCCCGGCGAGTCTGTGACCCTGCCTTGCAATGCTCTGGCCATTCCTGAGGCTCACCTGA
GCTGGATTCTGCCCAACAGACGGATCATCAACGACCTGGCCAACACCAGCCACGTGTACATGCTGCCTAA
TGGCACCCTGAGCATCCCCAAGGTCCAAGTGTCTGACAGCGGCTACTACAGATGCGTGGCAGTGAATCAG
CAGGGCGCTGATCACTTTACCGTGGGCATCACCGTGACA
